Addgene plasmid #105242: pAP1698-4
Purpose: mammalian eGFP
Depositing lab: Geraldine Seydoux. Depositing organization: Johns Hopkins University and School of Medicine. Publication: Precision genome editing using synthesis-dependent repair of Cas9-induced DNA breaks. Paix A, Folkmann A, Goldman DH, Kulaga H, Grzelak MJ, Rasoloson D, Paidemarry S, Green R, Reed RR, Seydoux G. Proc Natl Acad Sci U S A. 2017 Nov 28. pii: 1711979114. doi: 10.1073/pnas.1711979114. PubMed 29183983.
Backbone
  Vector backbone: pUC19
  Vector type: Bacterial Expression
Growth in bacteria
  Bacterial resistance: Ampicillin, 100 μg/mL
  Growth temperature: 37°C
  Growth strain: DH5alpha
  Copy number: High Copy
Gene/Insert
  Gene/Insert name: eGFP
  Species: H. sapiens (human)
  Insert size (bp): 700
  Cloning method: Ligation Independent Cloning
  Sequencing primers: 5′ M13pUC-Fwd; 3′ M13pUC-Rev
Terms and licenses: Academic/Nonprofit Terms; Industry Terms: Not Available to Industry
How to cite: pAP1698-4 was a gift from Geraldine Seydoux (Addgene plasmid # 105242 ; http://n2t.net/addgene:105242 ; RRID:Addgene_105242)
