[The description below was written by a language model from this plasmid's Addgene catalogue record and pLannotate feature annotations shown in this document.]
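Description:
pAP1698-4 is a small (about 3.4 kb) pUC19-based cloning plasmid that carries the coding sequence of enhanced green fluorescent protein (eGFP). It is propagated in E. coli at high copy number from the ColE1/pMB1-type pUC origin and selected with ampicillin through the β-lactamase (AmpR) gene and its own promoter. The other annotated backbone matches (short fragments resembling RSF ori, lacI, bom and rop) are partial hits typical of pUC-derived sequence, not functional modules.

The insert, roughly 700 bp, was placed in the pUC18/19 multiple cloning site by ligation-independent cloning, leaving MCS remnants on either side and interrupting lacZα, of which only a fragment remains. The flanking M13/pUC primer sites allow sequencing across it. The EGFP open reading frame is annotated on the strand opposite to the adjacent lac promoter, CAP binding site and lac operator, so it is not positioned for expression from that promoter. No mammalian promoter, polyadenylation signal or other eukaryotic regulatory element appears in the feature table. Although the catalogue lists the vector type as bacterial expression, the layout suggests a sequence-storage or template plasmid more than an expression construct. The "H. sapiens" species entry and the stated purpose, "mammalian eGFP", probably mean that this is the version of the Aequorea victoria-derived reporter used in mammalian cells.

The associated publication concerns precision genome editing through synthesis-dependent repair of Cas9-induced DNA breaks. A plausible use is therefore as a source of eGFP sequence for building repair donors for knock-in tagging, though the record does not state this explicitly.
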