Features (pLannotate 1.2.2; 14 found; start..end, strand, type, name):
      1..125     +  rep_origin     RSF ori (fragment): Plasmids containing the RSF 1030 origin of replication can be propagated in E. coli cells that contain additional plasmids with compatible origins.
    127..219     +  CDS            lacI (fragment): lac repressor; lacI; The lac repressor binds to the lac operator to inhibit transcription in E. coli. This inhibition can be relieved by adding lactose or isopropyl-β-D-thiogalactopyranoside (IPTG).
    232..253     +  protein_bind   CAP binding site: CAP binding activates transcription in the presence of cAMP. E. coli catabolite activator protein
    268..298     +  promoter       lac promoter: promoter for the E. coli lac operon
    306..322     +  protein_bind   lac operator: The lac repressor binds to the lac operator to inhibit transcription in E. coli. This inhibition can be relieved by adding lactose or isopropyl-β-D-thiogalactopyranoside (IPTG). lac repressor encoded by lacI
    359..394     -  misc_feature   MCS (fragment): pUC18/19 multiple cloning site
    394..1110    -  CDS            EGFP: EGFP is a basic (constitutively fluorescent) green fluorescent protein published in 1996, derived from Aequorea victoria. It is reported to be a rapidly-maturing weak dimer with moderate acid sensitivity.
   1108..1133    -  misc_feature   MCS (fragment): pUC18/19 multiple cloning site
   1130..1287    +  CDS            lacZα (fragment): LacZα fragment of β-galactosidase; lacZ fragment
   1293..1392    -  misc_feature   bom (fragment): basis of mobility region from pBR322
   1494..1529    -  CDS            rop (fragment): Rop protein, which maintains plasmids at low copy number; rop
   1624..1728    +  promoter       AmpR promoter: bla
   1729..2589    +  CDS            AmpR: β-lactamase; bla; confers resistance to ampicillin, carbenicillin, and related antibiotics
   2760..3348    +  rep_origin     ori: high-copy-number ColE1/pMB1/pBR322/pUC origin of replication
>Addgene plasmid #105242 | pAP1698-4 | addgene full sequence | sequence record 204283 | Addgene NGS Result
CATGTTCTTTCCTGCGTTATCCCCTGATTCTGTGGATAACCGTATTACCGCCTTTGAGTGAGCTGATACC
GCTCGCCGCAGCCGAACGACCGAGCGCAGCGAGTCAGTGAGCGAGGAAGCGGAAGAGCGCCCAATACGCA
AACCGCCTCTCCCCGCGCGTTGGCCGATTCATTAATGCAGCTGGCACGACAGGTTTCCCGACTGGAAAGC
GGGCAGTGAGCGCAACGCAATTAATGTGAGTTAGCTCACTCATTAGGCACCCCAGGCTTTACACTTTATG
CTTCCGGCTCGTATGTTGTGTGGAATTGTGAGCGGATAACAATTTCACACAGGAAACAGCTATGACCATG
ATTACGCCAAGCTTGCATGCCTGCAGGTCGACTCTAGAGGATCCTTGTACAGCTCGTCCATGCCGAGAGT
GATCCCGGCGGCGGTCACGAACTCCAGCAGGACCATGTGATCGCGCTTCTCGTTGGGGTCTTTGCTCAGG
GCGGACTGGGTGCTCAGGTAGTGGTTGTCGGGCAGCAGCACGGGGCCGTCGCCGATGGGGGTGTTCTGCT
GGTAGTGGTCGGCGAGCTGCACGCTGCCGTCCTCGATGTTGTGGCGGATCTTGAAGTTCACCTTGATGCC
GTTCTTCTGCTTGTCGGCCATGATATAGACGTTGTGGCTGTTGTAGTTGTACTCCAGCTTGTGCCCCAGG
ATGTTGCCGTCCTCCTTGAAGTCGATGCCCTTCAGCTCGATGCGGTTCACCAGGGTGTCGCCCTCGAACT
TCACCTCGGCGCGGGTCTTGTAGTTGCCGTCGTCCTTGAAGAAGATGGTGCGCTCCTGGACGTAGCCTTC
GGGCATGGCGGACTTGAAGAAGTCGTGCTGCTTCATGTGGTCGGGGTAGCGGCTGAAGCACTGCACGCCG
TAGGTCAGGGTGGTCACGAGGGTGGGCCAGGGCACGGGCAGCTTGCCGGTGGTGCAGATGAACTTCAGGG
TCAGCTTGCCGTAGGTGGCATCGCCCTCGCCCTCGCCGGACACGCTGAACTTGTGGCCGTTTACGTCGCC
GTCCAGCTCGACCAGGATGGGCACCACCCCGGTGAACAGCTCCTCGCCCTTGCTCACGATCCCCGGGTAC
CGAGCTCGAATTCACTGGCCGTCGTTTTACAACGTCGTGACTGGGAAAACCCTGGCGTTACCCAACTTAA
TCGCCTTGCAGCACATCCCCCTTTCGCCAGCTGGCGTAATAGCGAAGAGGCCCGCACCGATCGCCCTTCC
CAACAGTTGCGCAGCCTGAATGGCGAATGGCGCCTGATGCGGTATTTTCTCCTTACGCATCTGTGCGGTA
TTTCACACCGCATATGGTGCACTCTCAGTACAATCTGCTCTGATGCCGCATAGTTAAGCCAGCCCCGACA
CCCGCCAACACCCGCTGACGCGCCCTGACGGGCTTGTCTGCTCCCGGCATCCGCTTACAGACAAGCTGTG
ACCGTCTCCGGGAGCTGCATGTGTCAGAGGTTTTCACCGTCATCACCGAAACGCGCGAGACGAAAGGGCC
TCGTGATACGCCTATTTTTATAGGTTAATGTCATGATAATAATGGTTTCTTAGACGTCAGGTGGCACTTT
TCGGGGAAATGTGCGCGGAACCCCTATTTGTTTATTTTTCTAAATACATTCAAATATGTATCCGCTCATG
AGACAATAACCCTGATAAATGCTTCAATAATATTGAAAAAGGAAGAGTATGAGTATTCAACATTTCCGTG
TCGCCCTTATTCCCTTTTTTGCGGCATTTTGCCTTCCTGTTTTTGCTCACCCAGAAACGCTGGTGAAAGT
AAAAGATGCTGAAGATCAGTTGGGTGCACGAGTGGGTTACATCGAACTGGATCTCAACAGCGGTAAGATC
CTTGAGAGTTTTCGCCCCGAAGAACGTTTTCCAATGATGAGCACTTTTAAAGTTCTGCTATGTGGCGCGG
TATTATCCCGTATTGACGCCGGGCAAGAGCAACTCGGTCGCCGCATACACTATTCTCAGAATGACTTGGT
TGAGTACTCACCAGTCACAGAAAAGCATCTTACGGATGGCATGACAGTAAGAGAATTATGCAGTGCTGCC
ATAACCATGAGTGATAACACTGCGGCCAACTTACTTCTGACAACGATCGGAGGACCGAAGGAGCTAACCG
CTTTTTTGCACAACATGGGGGATCATGTAACTCGCCTTGATCGTTGGGAACCGGAGCTGAATGAAGCCAT
ACCAAACGACGAGCGTGACACCACGATGCCTGTAGCAATGGCAACAACGTTGCGCAAACTATTAACTGGC
GAACTACTTACTCTAGCTTCCCGGCAACAATTAATAGACTGGATGGAGGCGGATAAAGTTGCAGGACCAC
TTCTGCGCTCGGCCCTTCCGGCTGGCTGGTTTATTGCTGATAAATCTGGAGCCGGTGAGCGTGGGTCTCG
CGGTATCATTGCAGCACTGGGGCCAGATGGTAAGCCCTCCCGTATCGTAGTTATCTACACGACGGGGAGT
CAGGCAACTATGGATGAACGAAATAGACAGATCGCTGAGATAGGTGCCTCACTGATTAAGCATTGGTAAC
TGTCAGACCAAGTTTACTCATATATACTTTAGATTGATTTAAAACTTCATTTTTAATTTAAAAGGATCTA
GGTGAAGATCCTTTTTGATAATCTCATGACCAAAATCCCTTAACGTGAGTTTTCGTTCCACTGAGCGTCA
GACCCCGTAGAAAAGATCAAAGGATCTTCTTGAGATCCTTTTTTTCTGCGCGTAATCTGCTGCTTGCAAA
CAAAAAAACCACCGCTACCAGCGGTGGTTTGTTTGCCGGATCAAGAGCTACCAACTCTTTTTCCGAAGGT
AACTGGCTTCAGCAGAGCGCAGATACCAAATACTGTTCTTCTAGTGTAGCCGTAGTTAGGCCACCACTTC
AAGAACTCTGTAGCACCGCCTACATACCTCGCTCTGCTAATCCTGTTACCAGTGGCTGCTGCCAGTGGCG
ATAAGTCGTGTCTTACCGGGTTGGACTCAAGACGATAGTTACCGGATAAGGCGCAGCGGTCGGGCTGAAC
GGGGGGTTCGTGCACACAGCCCAGCTTGGAGCGAACGACCTACACCGAACTGAGATACCTACAGCGTGAG
CTATGAGAAAGCGCCACGCTTCCCGAAGGGAGAAAGGCGGACAGGTATCCGGTAAGCGGCAGGGTCGGAA
CAGGAGAGCGCACGAGGGAGCTTCCAGGGGGAAACGCCTGGTATCTTTATAGTCCTGTCGGGTTTCGCCA
CCTCTGACTTGAGCGTCGATTTTTGTGATGCTCGTCAGGGGGGCGGAGCCTATGGAAAAACGCCAGCAAC
GCGGCCTTTTTACGGTTCCTGGCCTTTTGCTGGCCTTTTGCTCA
