>Addgene plasmid #105242 | pAP1698-4 | depositor partial sequence | sequence record 199457 | insert
GTGAGCAAGGGCGAGGAGCTGTTCACCGGGGTGGTGCCCATCCTGGTCGAGCTGGACGGCGACGTAAACG
GCCACAAGTTCAGCGTGTCCGGCGAGGGCGAGGGCGATGCCACCTACGGCAAGCTGACCCTGAAGTTCAT
CTGCACCACCGGCAAGCTGCCCGTGCCCTGGCCCACCCTCGTGACCACCCTGACCTACGGCGTGCAGTGC
TTCAGCCGCTACCCCGACCACATGAAGCAGCACGACTTCTTCAAGTCCGCCATGCCCGAAGGCTACGTCC
AGGAGCGCACCATCTTCTTCAAGGACGACGGCAACTACAAGACCCGCGCCGAGGTGAAGTTCGAGGGCGA
CACCCTGGTGAACCGCATCGAGCTGAAGGGCATCGACTTCAAGGAGGACGGCAACATCCTGGGGCACAAG
CTGGAGTACAACTACAACAGCCACAACGTCTATATCATGGCCGACAAGCAGAAGAACGGCATCAAGGTGA
ACTTCAAGATCCGCCACAACATCGAGGACGGCAGCGTGCAGCTCGCCGACCACTACCAGCAGAACACCCC
CATCGGCGACGGCCCCGTGCTGCTGCCCGACAACCACTACCTGAGCACCCAGTCCGCCCTGAGCAAAGAC
CCCAACGAGAAGCGCGATCACATGGTCCTGCTGGAGTTCGTGACCGCCGCCGGGATCACTCTCGGCATGG
ACGAGCTGTACAAG
